>Addgene plasmid #139841 | pLenti-X1-Neo-NDUFB2 | addgene full sequence | sequence record 304850 | Addgene NGS Result
AGGTGGCACTTTTCGGGGAAATGTGCGCGGAACCCCTATTTGTTTATTTTTCTAAATACATTCAAATATG
TATCCGCTCATGAGACAATAACCCTGATAAATGCTTCAATAATATTGAAAAAGGAAGAGTATGAGTATTC
AACATTTCCGTGTCGCCCTTATTCCCTTTTTTGCGGCATTTTGCCTTCCTGTTTTTGCTCACCCAGAAAC
GCTGGTGAAAGTAAAAGATGCTGAAGATCAGTTGGGTGCACGAGTGGGTTACATCGAACTGGATCTCAAC
AGCGGTAAGATCCTTGAGAGTTTTCGCCCCGAAGAACGTTTTCCAATGATGAGCACTTTTAAAGTTCTGC
TATGTGGCGCGGTATTATCCCGTATTGACGCCGGGCAAGAGCAACTCGGTCGCCGCATACACTATTCTCA
GAATGACTTGGTTGAGTACTCACCAGTCACAGAAAAGCATCTTACGGATGGCATGACAGTAAGAGAATTA
TGCAGTGCTGCCATAACCATGAGTGATAACACTGCGGCCAACTTACTTCTGACAACGATCGGAGGACCGA
AGGAGCTAACCGCTTTTTTGCACAACATGGGGGATCATGTAACTCGCCTTGATCGTTGGGAACCGGAGCT
GAATGAAGCCATACCAAACGACGAGCGTGACACCACGATGCCTGTAGCAATGGCAACAACGTTGCGCAAA
CTATTAACTGGCGAACTACTTACTCTAGCTTCCCGGCAACAATTAATAGACTGGATGGAGGCGGATAAAG
TTGCAGGACCACTTCTGCGCTCGGCCCTTCCGGCTGGCTGGTTTATTGCTGATAAATCTGGAGCCGGTGA
GCGTGGGTCTCGCGGTATCATTGCAGCACTGGGGCCAGATGGTAAGCCCTCCCGTATCGTAGTTATCTAC
ACGACGGGGAGTCAGGCAACTATGGATGAACGAAATAGACAGATCGCTGAGATAGGTGCCTCACTGATTA
AGCATTGGTAACTGTCAGACCAAGTTTACTCATATATACTTTAGATTGATTTAAAACTTCATTTTTAATT
TAAAAGGATCTAGGTGAAGATCCTTTTTGATAATCTCATGACCAAAATCCCTTAACGTGAGTTTTCGTTC
CACTGAGCGTCAGACCCCGTAGAAAAGATCAAAGGATCTTCTTGAGATCCTTTTTTTCTGCGCGTAATCT
GCTGCTTGCAAACAAAAAAACCACCGCTACCAGCGGTGGTTTGTTTGCCGGATCAAGAGCTACCAACTCT
TTTTCCGAAGGTAACTGGCTTCAGCAGAGCGCAGATACCAAATACTGTTCTTCTAGTGTAGCCGTAGTTA
GGCCACCACTTCAAGAACTCTGTAGCACCGCCTACATACCTCGCTCTGCTAATCCTGTTACCAGTGGCTG
CTGCCAGTGGCGATAAGTCGTGTCTTACCGGGTTGGACTCAAGACGATAGTTACCGGATAAGGCGCAGCG
GTCGGGCTGAACGGGGGGTTCGTGCACACAGCCCAGCTTGGAGCGAACGACCTACACCGAACTGAGATAC
CTACAGCGTGAGCTATGAGAAAGCGCCACGCTTCCCGAAGGGAGAAAGGCGGACAGGTATCCGGTAAGCG
GCAGGGTCGGAACAGGAGAGCGCACGAGGGAGCTTCCAGGGGGAAACGCCTGGTATCTTTATAGTCCTGT
CGGGTTTCGCCACCTCTGACTTGAGCGTCGATTTTTGTGATGCTCGTCAGGGGGGCGGAGCCTATGGAAA
AACGCCAGCAACGCGGCCTTTTTACGGTTCCTGGCCTTTTGCTGGCCTTTTGCTCACATGTTCTTTCCTG
CGTTATCCCCTGATTCTGTGGATAACCGTATTACCGCCTTTGAGTGAGCTGATACCGCTCGCCGCAGCCG
AACGACCGAGCGCAGCGAGTCAGTGAGCGAGGAAGCGGAAGAGCGCCCAATACGCAAACCGCCTCTCCCC
GCGCGTTGGCCGATTCATTAATGCAGCTGGCACGACAGGTTTCCCGACTGGAAAGCGGGCAGTGAGCGCA
ACGCAATTAATGTGAGTTAGCTCACTCATTAGGCACCCCAGGCTTTACACTTTATGCTTCCGGCTCGTAT
GTTGTGTGGAATTGTGAGCGGATAACAATTTCACACAGGAAACAGCTATGACCATGATTACGCCAAGCGC
GCAATTAACCCTCACTAAAGGGAACAAAAGCTGGAGCTGCAAGCTTAATGTAGTCTTATGCAATACTCTT
GTAGTCTTGCAACATGGTAACGATGAGTTAGCAACATGCCTTACAAGGAGAGAAAAAGCACCGTGCATGC
CGATTGGTGGAAGTAAGGTGGTACGATCGTGCCTTATTAGGAAGGCAACAGACGGGTCTGACATGGATTG
GACGAACCACTGAATTGCCGCATTGCAGAGATATTGTATTTAAGTGCCTAGCTCGATACATAAACGGGTC
TCTCTGGTTAGACCAGATCTGAGCCTGGGAGCTCTCTGGCTAACTAGGGAACCCACTGCTTAAGCCTCAA
TAAAGCTTGCCTTGAGTGCTTCAAGTAGTGTGTGCCCGTCTGTTGTGTGACTCTGGTAACTAGAGATCCC
TCAGACCCTTTTAGTCAGTGTGGAAAATCTCTAGCAGTGGCGCCCGAACAGGGACTTGAAAGCGAAAGGG
AAACCAGAGGAGCTCTCTCGACGCAGGACTCGGCTTGCTGAAGCGCGCACGGCAAGAGGCGAGGGGCGGC
GACTGGTGAGTACGCCAAAAATTTTGACTAGCGGAGGCTAGAAGGAGAGAGATGGGTGCGAGAGCGTCAG
TATTAAGCGGGGGAGAATTAGATCGCGATGGGAAAAAATTCGGTTAAGGCCAGGGGGAAAGAAAAAATAT
AAATTAAAACATATAGTATGGGCAAGCAGGGAGCTAGAACGATTCGCAGTTAATCCTGGCCTGTTAGAAA
CATCAGAAGGCTGTAGACAAATACTGGGACAGCTACAACCATCCCTTCAGACAGGATCAGAAGAACTTAG
ATCATTATATAATACAGTAGCAACCCTCTATTGTGTGCATCAAAGGATAGAGATAAAAGACACCAAGGAA
GCTTTAGACAAGATAGAGGAAGAGCAAAACAAAAGTAAGACCACCGCACAGCAAGCGGCCGCTGATCTTC
AGACCTGGAGGAGGAGATATGAGGGACAATTGGAGAAGTGAATTATATAAATATAAAGTAGTAAAAATTG
AACCATTAGGAGTAGCACCCACCAAGGCAAAGAGAAGAGTGGTGCAGAGAGAAAAAAGAGCAGTGGGAAT
AGGAGCTTTGTTCCTTGGGTTCTTGGGAGCAGCAGGAAGCACTATGGGCGCAGCGTCAATGACGCTGACG
GTACAGGCCAGACAATTATTGTCTGGTATAGTGCAGCAGCAGAACAATTTGCTGAGGGCTATTGAGGCGC
AACAGCATCTGTTGCAACTCACAGTCTGGGGCATCAAGCAGCTCCAGGCAAGAATCCTGGCTGTGGAAAG
ATACCTAAAGGATCAACAGCTCCTGGGGATTTGGGGTTGCTCTGGAAAACTCATTTGCACCACTGCTGTG
CCTTGGAATGCTAGTTGGAGTAATAAATCTCTGGAACAGATTTGGAATCACACGACCTGGATGGAGTGGG
ACAGAGAAATTAACAATTACACAAGCTTAATACACTCCTTAATTGAAGAATCGCAAAACCAGCAAGAAAA
GAATGAACAAGAATTATTGGAATTAGATAAATGGGCAAGTTTGTGGAATTGGTTTAACATAACAAATTGG
CTGTGGTATATAAAATTATTCATAATGATAGTAGGAGGCTTGGTAGGTTTAAGAATAGTTTTTGCTGTAC
TTTCTATAGTGAATAGAGTTAGGCAGGGATATTCACCATTATCGTTTCAGACCCACCTCCCAACCCCGAG
GGGACCCGACAGGCCCGAAGGAATAGAAGAAGAAGGTGGAGAGAGAGACAGAGACAGATCCATTCGATTA
GTGAACGGATCTCGACGGTATCGGTTAACTTTTAAAAGAAAAGGGGGGATTGGGGGGTACAGTGCAGGGG
AAAGAATAGTAGACATAATAGCAACAGACATACAAACTAAAGAATTACAAAAACAAATTACAAAATTCAA
AATTTTATCGTCCAGTGTGGTGGAATTCTGCAGATATCAACAAGTTTGTACAAAAAAGCAGGCTCCACCA
TGGGAACCGACATTGATTATTGACTAGGCTTTTGCAAAAAGCTTTGCAAAGATGGATAAAGTTTTAAACA
GAGAGGAATCTTTGCAGCTAATGGACCTTCTAGGTCTTGAAAGGAGTGGGAATTGGCTCCGGTGCCCGTC
AGTGGGCAGAGCGCACATCGCCCACAGTCCCCGAGAAGTTGGGGGGAGGGGTCGGCAATTGAACCGGTGC
CTAGAGAAGGTGGCGCGGGGTAAACTGGGAAAGTGATGTCGTGTACTGGCTCCGCCTTTTTCCCGAGGGT
GGGGGAGAACCGTATATAAGTGCAGTAGTCGCCGTGAACGTTCTTTTTCGCAACGGGTTTGCCGCCAGAA
CACAGGTAAGTGCCGTGTGTGGTTCCCGCGGGCCTGGCCTCTTTACGGGTTATGGCCCTTGCGTGCCTTG
AATTACTTCCACCTGGCTGCAGTACGTGATTCTTGATCCCGAGCTTCGGGTTGGAAGTGGGTGGGAGAGT
TCGAGGCCTTGCGCTTAAGGAGCCCCTTCGCCTCGTGCTTGAGTTGAGGCCTGGCCTGGGCGCTGGGGCC
GCCGCGTGCGAATCTGGTGGCACCTTCGCGCCTGTCTCGCTGCTTTCGATAAGTCTCTAGCCATTTAAAA
TTTTTGATGACCTGCTGCGACGCTTTTTTTCTGGCAAGATAGTCTTGTAAATGCGGGCCAAGATCTGCAC
ACTGGTATTTCGGTTTTTGGGGCCGCGGGCGGCGACGGGGCCCGTGCGTCCCAGCGCACATGTTCGGCGA
GGCGGGGCCTGCGAGCGCGGCCACCGAGAATCGGACGGGGGTAGTCTCAAGCTGGCCGGCCTGCTCTGGT
GCCTGGCCTCGCGCCGCCGTGTATCGCCCCGCCCTGGGCGGCAAGGCTGGCCCGGTCGGCACCAGTTGCG
TGAGCGGAAAGATGGCCGCTTCCCGGCCCTGCTGCAGGGAGCTCAAAATGGAGGACGCGGCGCTCGGGAG
AGCGGGCGGGTGAGTCACCCACACAAAGGAAAAGGGCCTTTCCGTCCTCAGCCGTCGCTTCATGTGACTC
CACGGAGTACCGGGCGCCGTCCAGGCACCTCGATTAGTTCTCGAGCTTTTGGAGTACGTCGTCTTTAGGT
TGGGGGGAGGGGTTTTATGCGATGGAGTTTCCCCACACTGAGTGGGTGGAGACTGAAGTTAGGCCAGCTT
GGCACTTGATGTAATTCTCCTTGGAATTTGCCCTTTTTGAGTTTGGATCTTGGTTCATTCTCAAGCCTCA
GACAGTGGTTCAAAGTTTTTTTCTTCCATTTCAGGTGTCGTGAGGAATTAGCTTGGTACTAATACGACTC
ACTATAGGGAGACCCAAGCTGGCTAGGTAAGCTTGGTACCGAGCTCGGATCCATGTCCGCTCTGACTCGG
CTGGCGTCTTTCGCTCGCGTTGGAGGCCGCCTTTTCAGAAGCGGCTGCGCACGGACTGCTGGAGATGGTG
GAGTCCGTCATGCCGGTGGT
[183 nt withheld, positions 5691-5873]
GGTATCCCTCCTGATGATGAAGACTGATCTAGACCCAGCTTTCTTGTACAAAGTGGTTGATATCCAGCAC
AGTGGCGGCCGCTCGACAATCAACCTCTGGATTACAAAATTTGTGAAAGATTGACTGGTATTCTTAACTA
TGTTGCTCCTTTTACGCTATGTGGATACGCTGCTTTAATGCCTTTGTATCATGCTATTGCTTCCCGTATG
GCTTTCATTTTCTCCTCCTTGTATAAATCCTGGTTGCTGTCTCTTTATGAGGAGTTGTGGCCCGTTGTCA
GGCAACGTGGCGTGGTGTGCACTGTGTTTGCTGACGCAACCCCCACTGGTTGGGGCATTGCCACCACCTG
TCAGCTCCTTTCCGGGACTTTCGCTTTCCCCCTCCCTATTGCCACGGCGGAACTCATCGCCGCCTGCCTT
GCCCGCTGCTGGACAGGGGCTCGGCTGTTGGGCACTGACAATTCCGTGGTGTTGTCGGGGAAGCTGACGT
CCTTTCCATGGCTGCTCGCCTGTGTTGCCACCTGGATTCTGCGCGGGACGTCCTTCTGCTACGTCCCTTC
GGCCCTCAATCCAGCGGACCTTCCTTCCCGCGGCCTGCTGCCGGCTCTGCGGCCTCTTCCGCGTCTTCGC
CTTCGCCCTCAGACGAGTCGGATCTCCCTTTGGGCCGCCTCCCCGCCTGGACCTGCAGGATTCTGCAGAT
ATCCGGACTAGTGATCTAATTCTACCGGGTAGGGGAGGCGCTTTTCCCAAGGCAGTCTGGAGCATGCGCT
TTAGCAGCCCCGCTGGGCACTTGGCGCTACACAAGTGGCCTCTGGCCTCGCACACATTCCACATCCACCG
GTAGGCGCCAACCGGCTCCGTTCTTTGGTGGCCCCTTCGCGCCACCTTCTACTCCTCCCCTAGTCAGGAA
GTTCCCCCCCGCCCCGCAGCTCGCGTCGTGCAGGACGTGACAAATGGAAGTAGCACGTCTCACTAGTCTC
GTGCAGATGGACAGCACCGCTGAGCAATGGAAGCGGGTAGGCCTTTGGGGCAGCGGCCAATAGCAGCTTT
GCTCCTTCGCTTTCTGGGCTCAGAGGCTGGGAAGGGGTGGGTCCGGGGGCGGGCTCAGGGGCGGGCTCAG
GGGCGGGGCGGGCGCCCGAAGGTCCTCCGGAGGCCCGGCATTCTGCACGCTTCAAAAGCGCACGTCTGCC
GCGCTGTTCTCCTCTTCCTCATCTCCGGGCCTTTCGACCTGCAGCCAATATGGGATCGGCCATTGAACAA
GATGGATTGCACGCAGGTTCTCCGGCCGCTTGGGTGGAGAGGCTATTCGGCTATGACTGGGCACAACAGA
CAATCGGCTGCTCTGATGCCGCCGTGTTCCGGCTGTCAGCGCAGGGGCGCCCGGTTCTTTTTGTCAAGAC
CGACCTGTCCGGTGCCCTGAATGAACTGCAGGACGAGGCAGCGCGGCTATCGTGGCTGGCCACGACGGGC
GTTCCTTGCGCAGCTGTGCTCGACGTTGTCACTGAAGCGGGAAGGGACTGGCTGCTATTGGGCGAAGTGC
CGGGGCAGGATCTCCTGTCATCTCACCTTGCTCCTGCCGAGAAAGTATCCATCATGGCTGATGCAATGCG
GCGGCTGCATACGCTTGATCCGGCTACCTGCCCATTCGACCACCAAGCGAAACATCGCATCGAGCGAGCA
CGTACTCGGATGGAAGCCGGTCTTGTCGATCAGGATGATCTGGACGAAGAGCATCAGGGGCTCGCGCCAG
CCGAACTGTTCGCCAGGCTCAAGGCGCGCATGCCCGACGGCGAGGATCTCGTCGTGACCCATGGCGATGC
CTGCTTGCCGAATATCATGGTGGAAAATGGCCGCTTTTCTGGATTCATCGACTGTGGCCGGCTGGGTGTG
GCGGACCGCTATCAGGACATAGCGTTGGCTACCCGTGATATTGCTGAAGAGCTTGGCGGCGAATGGGCTG
ACCGCTTCCTCGTGCTTTACGGTATCGCCGCTCCCGATTCGCAGCGCATCGCCTTCTATCGCCTTCTTGA
CGAGTTCTTCTGAACGCGTCGCCCGCCCCACGACCCGCAGCGCCCGACCGAAAGGAGCGCACGACCCCAT
GCATCTCGAGGGCCCGGTACCTTTAAGACCAATGACTTACAAGGCAGCTGTAGATCTTAGCCACTTTTTA
AAAGAAAAGGGGGGACTGGAAGGGCTAGCTCACTCCCAACGAAGACAAGATCTGCTTTTTGCTTGTACTG
GGTCTCTCTGGTTAGACCAGATCTGAGCCTGGGAGCTCTCTGGCTAACTAGGGAACCCACTGCTTAAGCC
TCAATAAAGCTTGCCTTGAGTGCTTCAAGTAGTGTGTGCCCGTCTGTTGTGTGACTCTGGTAACTAGAGA
TCCCTCAGACCCTTTTAGTCAGTGTGGAAAATCTCTAGCAGTAGTAGTTCATGTCATCTTATTATTCAGT
ATTTATAACTTGCAAAGAAATGAATATCAGAGAGTGAGAGGAACTTGTTTATTGCAGCTTATAATGGTTA
CAAATAAAGCAATAGCATCACAAATTTCACAAATAAAGCATTTTTTTCACTGCATTCTAGTTGTGGTTTG
TCCAAACTCATCAATGTATCTTATCATGTCTGGCTCTAGCTATCCCGCCCCTAACTCCGCCCATCCCGCC
CCTAACTCCGCCCAGTTCCGCCCATTCTCCGCCCCATGGCTGACTAATTTTTTTTATTTATGCAGAGGCC
GAGGCCGCCTCGGCCTCTGAGCTATTCCAGAAGTAGTGAGGAGGCTTTTTTGGAGGCCTAGGGACGTACC
CAATTCGCCCTATAGTGAGTCGTATTACGCGCGCTCACTGGCCGTCGTTTTACAACGTCGTGACTGGGAA
AACCCTGGCGTTACCCAACTTAATCGCCTTGCAGCACATCCCCCTTTCGCCAGCTGGCGTAATAGCGAAG
AGGCCCGCACCGATCGCCCTTCCCAACAGTTGCGCAGCCTGAATGGCGAATGGG
[124 nt withheld, positions 8868-8991]
C
[91 nt withheld, positions 8993-9083]
A
[49 nt withheld, positions 9085-9133]
CCTTTGACGTTGGAGTCCACGTTCTTT
[37 nt withheld, positions 9161-9197]
ACCCTATCTCGGTCTATTCTTTTGATTTATAAGGGATTTTGCCGATTTCGGCCTATTGGTTAAAAAATGA
GCTGATTTAACAAAAATTTAACGCGAATTTTAACAAAATATTAACGCTTACAATTT
Features (pLannotate 1.2.2; 32 found; start..end, strand, type, name):
     26..130     +  promoter       AmpR promoter: bla
    131..991     +  CDS            AmpR: β-lactamase; bla; confers resistance to ampicillin, carbenicillin, and related antibiotics
   1162..1750    +  rep_origin     ori: high-copy-number ColE1/pMB1/pBR322/pUC origin of replication
   1933..2025    +  CDS            lacI (fragment): lac repressor; lacI; The lac repressor binds to the lac operator to inhibit transcription in E. coli. This inhibition can be relieved by adding lactose or isopropyl-β-D-thiogalactopyranoside (IPTG).
   2038..2059    +  protein_bind   CAP binding site: CAP binding activates transcription in the presence of cAMP. E. coli catabolite activator protein
   2074..2104    +  promoter       lac promoter: promoter for the E. coli lac operon
   2112..2128    +  protein_bind   lac operator: The lac repressor binds to the lac operator to inhibit transcription in E. coli. This inhibition can be relieved by adding lactose or isopropyl-β-D-thiogalactopyranoside (IPTG). lac repressor encoded by lacI
   2173..2191    +  promoter       T3 promoter: promoter for bacteriophage T3 RNA polymerase
   2219..2445    +  promoter       RSV promoter: Rous sarcoma virus enhancer/promoter
   2446..2626    +  LTR            5' LTR (truncated): truncated 5' long terminal repeat (LTR) from HIV-1
   2673..2798    +  misc_feature   HIV-1 Ψ: packaging signal of human immunodeficiency virus type 1
   2782..3145    +  CDS            HIV-1 gag (fragment): gag protein from human immunodeficiency virus 1; gag
   3291..3524    +  misc_feature   RRE: The Rev response element (RRE) of HIV-1 allows for Rev-dependent mRNA export from the nucleus to the cytoplasm.
   3901..4001    +  CDS            Rev (fragment): human immunodeficiency virus 1 (HIV-1) Rev protein; rev; enhances nuclear export of unspliced and incompletely spliced viral mRNAs
   4020..4136    +  misc_feature   cPPT/CTS: central polypurine tract and central termination sequence of HIV-1
   4170..4194    +  protein_bind   attB1: mutant version of attB; recombination site for the Gateway® BP reaction BP Clonase™
   4209..4227    +  enhancer       CMV enhancer (fragment): human cytomegalovirus immediate early enhancer
   4252..4318    +  CDS            small t antigen (fragment): SV40 (simian virus 40) small t antigen
   4325..5503    +  promoter       EF-1α promoter: strong constitutive promoter for human elongation factor EF-1α
   5520..5538    +  promoter       T7 promoter: promoter for bacteriophage T7 RNA polymerase
   5583..5897    +  CDS            NDUFB2 (sequence partly withheld): NDUB2_HUMAN - Experimental evidence at protein level: Swiss-Prot protein existence level 1. Accessory subunit of the mitochondrial membrane respiratory chain NADH dehydrogenase (Complex I), that is believed not to be involved in catalysis. Complex I functions in the transfer of electrons from NADH to the respiratory chain. The immediate electron acceptor for the enzyme is believed to be ubiquinone. From Homo sapiens (Human).
   5906..5930    -  protein_bind   attB2: mutant version of attB; recombination site for the Gateway® BP reaction BP Clonase™
   5961..6549    +  misc_feature   WPRE: woodchuck hepatitis virus posttranscriptional regulatory element
   6600..7099    +  promoter       PGK promoter: mouse phosphoglycerate kinase 1 promoter
   7113..7916    +  CDS            NeoR/KanR: aminoglycoside phosphotransferase from Tn5; aph(3')-II (or nptII); confers resistance to neomycin, kanamycin, and G418 (Geneticin®)
   7990..8127    +  CDS            nef (fragment): NEF_HV1LA - Experimental evidence at protein level: Swiss-Prot protein existence level 1. Extracellular Nef protein targets CD4(+) T-lymphocytes for apoptosis by interacting with CXCR4 surface receptors. From Human immunodeficiency virus type 1 group M subtype B (isolate Lai) (HIV-1).
   8113..8293    +  LTR            5' LTR (truncated): truncated 5' long terminal repeat (LTR) from HIV-1
   8365..8486    +  polyA_signal   SV40 poly(A) signal: SV40 polyadenylation signal
   8526..8661    +  rep_origin     SV40 ori: SV40 origin of replication
   8682..8700    -  promoter       T7 promoter: promoter for bacteriophage T7 RNA polymerase
   8708..8863    +  CDS            lacZα (fragment): LacZα fragment of β-galactosidase; lacZ fragment
   8868..9296    +  rep_origin     f1 ori (sequence partly withheld): f1 bacteriophage origin of replication; arrow indicates direction of (+) strand synthesis
