[The description below was written by a language model from this plasmid's Addgene catalogue record and pLannotate feature annotations shown in this document.]
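Description:
pLenti-X1-Neo-NDUFB2 is a 9.3 kb lentiviral transfer plasmid for stable expression of human NDUFB2 in mammalian cells, built by Gibson assembly into the pLenti-X1-Neo backbone. In bacteria it is maintained through a high-copy ColE1/pUC-type origin and selected with ampicillin via the bla gene. An f1 origin, an SV40 origin and remnants of lac/lacZα cloning sequence are also carried on the backbone.

The viral portion follows a third-generation layout. An RSV promoter replaces the U3 region to drive transcription of the genomic RNA from a truncated HIV-1 5' LTR. This is followed by the Ψ packaging signal with a gag fragment, the Rev response element for Rev-dependent nuclear export, and the cPPT/CTS, which aids nuclear import of the reverse-transcribed genome. A second truncated LTR, annotated downstream with an adjacent nef fragment, serves as the 3' LTR and is followed by an SV40 polyadenylation signal. Packaging functions must therefore be supplied in trans.

Between the LTRs, the strong constitutive EF-1α promoter drives the NDUFB2 coding sequence. This gene encodes an accessory, non-catalytic subunit of mitochondrial respiratory chain Complex I (NADH dehydrogenase). No epitope tag or reporter is annotated. The expression cassette is flanked by attB1 and attB2 Gateway sites, indicating a Gateway-derived backbone, and is followed by a WPRE to enhance transcript stability and expression. A separate mouse PGK promoter drives NeoR/KanR, allowing transduced cells to be selected with G418. The associated study was a genome-wide ER-phagy screen implicating mitochondrial metabolism, but the record does not state the specific experiment this plasmid was used for.
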