Addgene plasmid #139841: pLenti-X1-Neo-NDUFB2
Purpose: Lentiviral expression of human NDUFB2
Depositing lab: Jacob Corn. Depositing organization: University of California, Berkeley. Publication: A Genome-wide ER-phagy Screen Highlights Key Roles of Mitochondrial Metabolism and ER-Resident UFMylation. Liang JR, Lingeman E, Luong T, Ahmed S, Muhar M, Nguyen T, Olzmann JA, Corn JE. Cell. 2020 Mar 19;180(6):1160-1177.e20. doi: 10.1016/j.cell.2020.02.017. Epub 2020 Mar 10. PubMed 32160526.
Backbone
  Vector backbone: pLenti-X1-Neo
  Vector type: Lentiviral
  Selectable markers: Neomycin (select with G418)
Growth in bacteria
  Bacterial resistance: Ampicillin, 100 μg/mL
  Growth temperature: 37°C
  Growth strain: NEB Stable
  Copy number: High Copy
Gene/Insert
  Gene/Insert name: NDUFB2
  Species: H. sapiens (human)
  Entrez Gene: NDUFB2 (a.k.a. AGGG, CI-AGGG, MGC70788)
  Cloning method: Gibson Cloning
Terms and licenses: Academic/Nonprofit Terms; Industry Terms: Not Available to Industry
How to cite: pLenti-X1-Neo-NDUFB2 was a gift from Jacob Corn (Addgene plasmid # 139841 ; http://n2t.net/addgene:139841 ; RRID:Addgene_139841)
